>Addgene plasmid #115033 | SRF8 B8_pECIA2 | addgene full sequence | sequence record 227455 | Addgene NGS Result
GTAAAACGACGGCCAGTGAATTAATTCGTTGCAGGACAGGATGTGGTGCCCGATGTGACTAGCTCTTTGC
TGCAGGCCGTCCTATCCTCTGGTTCCGATAAGAGACCCAGAACTCCGGCCCCCCACCGCCCACCGCCACC
CCCATACATATGTGGTACGCAAGTAAGAGTGCCTGCGCATGCCCCATGTGCCCCACCAAGAGCTTTGCAT
CCCATACAAGTCCCCAAAGTGGAGAACCGAACCAATTCTTCGCGGGCAGAACAAAAGCTTCTGCACACGT
CTCCACTCGAATTTGGAGCCGGCCGGCGTGTGCAAAAGAGGTGAATCGAACGAAAGACCCGTGTGTAAAG
CCGCGTTTCCAAAATGTATAAAACCGAGAGCATCTGGCCAATGTGCATCAGTTGTGGTCAGCAGCAAAAT
CAAGTGAATCATCTCAGTGCAACTAAAGGGGGGATCCGATCTCAATATGAAGTTATGCATATTACTGGCC
GTCGTGGCCTTTGTTGGCCTCTCGCTCGGGGATCCATCTGATGTTCAAGCCCTTCAAGTTTTGTATACTT
CACTAAATAGTCCTTCACAGCTAACCAATTGGAAAAATGGTGGTGGTGATCCATGTGGAGAGTCATGGAA
AGGGATTACTTGTGAGGGCTCTGCAGTTGTCACTATAGATATATCGGATTTAGGAGTCTCTGGCACTCTT
GGATACTTGCTCTCAGACCTTAAGTCACTCAGAAAATTGGATGTTAGTGGTAACAGCATCCATGATACAC
TTCCATATCAGTTGCCACCGAATCTCACAAGCCTAAATCTTGCGAGAAACAACCTAAGTGGTAACCTTCC
ATACTCCATATCCGCCATGGGTTCTCTTTCGTATATGAATGTAAGTGGTAATTCACTTACAATGTCAATA
GGAGATATCTTTGCTGATCATAAGTCACTGGCAACCTTGGACCTTTCTCATAACAACTTCAGTGGCGATC
TTCCTAGTTCCTTAAGCACAGTGTCCACACTTTCCGTTCTTTATGTTCAGAACAATCAATTGACAGGTTC
CATCGATGTTCTCTCGGGGTTGCCTTTGAAAACTTTAAATGTTGCAAACAATCATTTCAATGGATCCATA
CCTAAGGAGCTTAGTTCTATTCAGACCTTAATATATGATGGTAATTCCTTTGATAACGTCCCTGCCTCTC
CTCAGCCAGAAAGACCTGGCAAAAAAGAGACACCTTCTGGTTCTAAGAAACCCAAAATTGGTTCTGAAGA
GAAATCTTCAGACTCTGGCCTGGAGGTGCTGTTCCAGGGACCAGGGAGCGACAAAACTCACACATGCCCA
CCGTGCCCAGCACCTGAACTCCTGGGGGGACCGTCAGTCTTCCTCTTCCCCCCAAAACCCAAGGACACCC
TCATGATCTCCCGGACCCCTGAGGTCACATGCGTGGTGGTGGACGTGAGCCACGAAGACCCTGAGGTCAA
GTTCAACTGGTACGTGGACGGCGTGGAGGTGCATAATGCCAAGACAAAGCCGCGGGAGGAGCAGTACAAC
AGCACGTACCGTGTGGTCAGCGTCCTCACCGTCCTGCACCAGGACTGGCTGAATGGCAAGGAGTACAAGT
GCAAGGTCTCCAACAAAGCCCTCCCAGCCCCCATCGAGAAAACCATCTCCAAAGCCAAAGGGCAGCCCCG
AGAACCACAGGTGTACACCCTGCCCCCATCCCGGGAGGAGATGACCAAGAACCAGGTCAGCCTGACCTGC
CTGGTCAAAGGCTTCTATCCCAGCGACATCGCCGTGGAGTGGGAGAGCAATGGGCAGCCGGAGAACAACT
ACAAGACCACGCCTCCCGTGCTGGACTCCGACGGCTCCTTCTTCCTCTACAGCAAGCTCACCGTGGACAA
GAGCAGGTGGCAGCAGGGGAACGTCTTCTCATGCTCCGTGATGCATGAGGGTCTGCACAACCACTACACG
CAGAAGAGCCTCTCCCTGTCTCCGGGTAAATCTAGAGGGCCCTTCGAAGGTAAGCCTATCCCTAACCCTC
TCCTCGGTCTCGATTCTACGCGTACCGGTCATCATCACCATCACCATTGAGTTTAAACCCGCTGATCAGC
CTCGACTGTGCCTTCTAAGGCCTGAGCTCGCTGATCAGCCTCGATCGAGGATCCAGACATGATAAGATAC
ATTGATGAGTTTGGACAAACCACAACTAGAATGCAGTGAAAAAAATGCTTTATTTGTGAAATTTGTGATG
CTATTGCTTTATTTGTAACCATTATAAGCTGCAATAAACAAGTTAACAACAACAATTGCATTCATTTTAT
GTTTCAGGTTCAGGGGGAGGTGTGGGAGGTTTTTTAAAGCAAGTAAAACCTCTACAAATGTGGTATGGCT
GATTATGATCAGTCGACCTGCAGGCATGCAAGCTTGGCGTAATCATGGTCATAGCTGTTTCCTGTGTGAA
ATTGTTATCCGCTCACAATTCCACACAACATACGAGCCGGAAGCATAAAGTGTAAAGCCTGGGGTGCCTA
ATGAGTGAGCTAACTCACATTAATTGCGTTGCGCTCACTGCCCGCTTTCCAGTCGGGAAACCTGTCGTGC
CAGCTGCATTAATGAATCGGCCAACGCGCGGGGAGAGGCGGTTTGCGTATTGGGCGCTCTTCCGCTTCCT
CGCTCACTGACTCGCTGCGCTCGGTCGTTCGGCTGCGGCGAGCGGTATCAGCTCACTCAAAGGCGGTAAT
ACGGTTATCCACAGAATCAGGGGATAACGCAGGAAAGAACATGTGAGCAAAAGGCCAGCAAAAGGCCAGG
AACCGTAAAAAGGCCGCGTTGCTGGCGTTTTTCCATAGGCTCCGCCCCCCTGACGAGCATCACAAAAATC
GACGCTCAAGTCAGAGGTGGCGAAACCCGACAGGACTATAAAGATACCAGGCGTTTCCCCCTGGAAGCTC
CCTCGTGCGCTCTCCTGTTCCGACCCTGCCGCTTACCGGATACCTGTCCGCCTTTCTCCCTTCGGGAAGC
GTGGCGCTTTCTCATAGCTCACGCTGTAGGTATCTCAGTTCGGTGTAGGTCGTTCGCTCCAAGCTGGGCT
GTGTGCACGAACCCCCCGTTCAGCCCGACCGCTGCGCCTTATCCGGTAACTATCGTCTTGAGTCCAACCC
GGTAAGACACGACTTATCGCCACTGGCAGCAGCCACTGGTAACAGGATTAGCAGAGCGAGGTATGTAGGC
GGTGCTACAGAGTTCTTGAAGTGGTGGCCTAACTACGGCTACACTAGAAGAACAGTATTTGGTATCTGCG
CTCTGCTGAAGCCAGTTACCTTCGGAAAAAGAGTTGGTAGCTCTTGATCCGGCAAACAAACCACCGCTGG
TAGCGGTGGTTTTTTTGTTTGCAAGCAGCAGATTACGCGCAGAAAAAAAGGATCTCAAGAAGATCCTTTG
ATCTTTTCTACGGGGTCTGACGCTCAGTGGAACGAAAACTCACGTTAAGGGATTTTGGTCATGAGATTAT
CAAAAAGGATCTTCACCTAGATCCTTTTAAATTAAAAATGAAGTTTTAAATCAATCTAAAGTATATATGA
GTAAACTTGGTCTGACAGTTACCAATGCTTAATCAGTGAGGCACCTATCTCAGCGATCTGTCTATTTCGT
TCATCCATAGTTGCCTGACTCCCCGTCGTGTAGATAACTACGATACGGGAGGGCTTACCATCTGGCCCCA
GTGCTGCAATGATACCGCGAGACCCACGCTCACCGGCTCCAGATTTATCAGCAATAAACCAGCCAGCCGG
AAGGGCCGAGCGCAGAAGTGGTCCTGCAACTTTATCCGCCTCCATCCAGTCTATTAATTGTTGCCGGGAA
GCTAGAGTAAGTAGTTCGCCAGTTAATAGTTTGCGCAACGTTGTTGCCATTGCTACAGGCATCGTGGTGT
CACGCTCGTCGTTTGGTATGGCTTCATTCAGCTCCGGTTCCCAACGATCAAGGCGAGTTACATGATCCCC
CATGTTGTGCAAAAAAGCGGTTAGCTCCTTCGGTCCTCCGATCGTTGTCAGAAGTAAGTTGGCCGCAGTG
TTATCACTCATGGTTATGGCAGCACTGCATAATTCTCTTACTGTCATGCCATCCGTAAGATGCTTTTCTG
TGACTGGTGAGTACTCAACCAAGTCATTCTGAGAATAGTGTATGCGGCGACCGAGTTGCTCTTGCCCGGC
GTCAATACGGGATAATACCGCGCCACATAGCAGAACTTTAAAAGTGCTCATCATTGGAAAACGTTCTTCG
GGGCGAAAACTCTCAAGGATCTTACCGCTGTTGAGATCCAGTTCGATGTAACCCACTCGTGCACCCAACT
GATCTTCAGCATCTTTTACTTTCACCAGCGTTTCTGGGTGAGCAAAAACAGGAAGGCAAAATGCCGCAAA
AAAGGGAATAAGGGCGACACGGAAATGTTGAATACTCATACTCTTCCTTTTTCAATATTATTGAAGCATT
TATCAGGGTTATTGTCTCATGAGCGGATACATATTTGAATGTATTTAGAAAAATAAACAAATAGGGGTTC
CGCGCACATTTCCCCGAAAAGTGCCACCTGACGTCTAAGAAACCATTATTATCATGACATTAACCTATAA
AAATAGGCGTATCACGAGGCCCTTTCGTCTCGCGCGTTTCGGTGATGACGGTGAAAACCTCTGACACATG
CAGCTCCCGGAGACGGTCACAGCTTGTCTGTAAGCGGATGCCGGGAGCAGACAAGCCCGTCAGGGCGCGT
CAGCGGGTGTTGGCGGGTGTCGGGGCTGGCTTAACTATGCGGCATCAGAGCAGATTGTACTGAGAGTGCA
CCATATGCGGTGTGAAATACCGCACAGATGCGTAAGGAGAAAATACCGCATCAGGCGCCATTCGCCATTC
AGGCTGCGCAACTGTTGGGAAGGGCGATCGGTGCGGGCCTCTTCGCTATTACGCCAGCTGGCGAAAGGGG
GATGTGCTGCAAGGCGATTAAGTTGGGTAACGCCAGGGTTTTCCCAGTCACGACGTT
Features (pLannotate 1.2.2; 18 found; start..end, strand, type, name):
     23..449     +  promoter       MT promoter: Drosophila metallothionein promoter
    458..1279    +  CDS            SRF8 (fragment): SRF8_ARATH - Experimental evidence at protein level: Swiss-Prot protein existence level 1. From Arabidopsis thaliana (Mouse-ear cress).
    467..520     +  sig_peptide    BiP signal sequence: Drosophila BiP signal sequence
   1310..1990    +  CDS            IGHG1 (fragment): IGHG1_HUMAN - Experimental evidence at protein level: Swiss-Prot protein existence level 1. Constant region of immunoglobulin heavy chains. Immunoglobulins, also known as antibodies, are membrane-bound or secreted glycoproteins produced by B lymphocytes. In the recognition phase of humoral immunity, the membrane-bound immunoglobulins serve as receptors which, upon binding of a specific antigen, trigger the clonal expansion and differentiation of B lymphocytes into immunoglobulins- secreting plasma cells. Secreted immunoglobulins mediate the effector phase of humoral immunity, which results in
   2009..2050    +  CDS            V5 tag: epitope tag from simian virus 5
   2150..2284    -  polyA_signal   SV40 poly(A) signal: SV40 polyadenylation signal
   2307..2391    -  CDS            large T antigen (fragment): large T antigen from SV40 (simian virus 40)
   2391..2415    +  misc_feature   MCS (fragment): pUC18/19 multiple cloning site
   2452..2468    -  protein_bind   lac operator: The lac repressor binds to the lac operator to inhibit transcription in E. coli. This inhibition can be relieved by adding lactose or isopropyl-β-D-thiogalactopyranoside (IPTG). lac repressor encoded by lacI
   2476..2506    -  promoter       lac promoter: promoter for the E. coli lac operon
   2521..2542    -  protein_bind   CAP binding site: CAP binding activates transcription in the presence of cAMP. E. coli catabolite activator protein
   2555..2647    -  CDS            lacI (fragment): lac repressor; lacI; The lac repressor binds to the lac operator to inhibit transcription in E. coli. This inhibition can be relieved by adding lactose or isopropyl-β-D-thiogalactopyranoside (IPTG).
   2830..3418    -  rep_origin     ori: high-copy-number ColE1/pMB1/pBR322/pUC origin of replication
   3589..4449    -  CDS            AmpR: β-lactamase; bla; confers resistance to ampicillin, carbenicillin, and related antibiotics
   4450..4554    -  promoter       AmpR promoter: bla
   4649..4684    +  CDS            rop (fragment): Rop protein, which maintains plasmids at low copy number; rop
   4786..4885    +  misc_feature   bom (fragment): basis of mobility region from pBR322
   4891..21      -  CDS            lacZα (fragment) (across the origin): LacZα fragment of β-galactosidase; lacZ fragment
