[The description below was written by a language model from this plasmid's Addgene catalogue record and pLannotate feature annotations shown in this document.]
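Description:
SRF8 B8_pECIA2 is an insect-cell expression plasmid built on the pECIA2 backbone and designed for secreted production of a plant receptor ectodomain in Drosophila cell culture. In bacteria it is maintained as a high-copy plasmid through a ColE1/pUC-type origin and selected with ampicillin via the β-lactamase gene. The rest of the backbone carries only pUC-derived remnants (lac promoter/operator, fragments of lacZα, lacI, rop and bom) that have no role in the expression cassette.

The payload is the extracellular domain of the Arabidopsis thaliana leucine-rich repeat receptor kinase SRF8 (AT4G22130), inserted by ligation-independent cloning. Transcription is driven by the Drosophila metallothionein promoter, so expression is switched on by adding copper sulfate. A Drosophila BiP signal sequence at the N-terminus directs the protein into the secretory pathway. Downstream, the ectodomain is fused in frame to a human IgG1 Fc region, followed by a V5 epitope and, according to the catalogue entry, a hexahistidine tag; the His tag is not separately annotated in the feature table. An SV40 polyadenylation signal follows the cassette, although the feature table annotates it on the opposite strand.

The plasmid is the "bait" member of a matched pair and is meant to be used with the corresponding prey construct, SRF8 B8_pECIA14. The Fc fusion gives a dimeric, easily captured secreted protein, and the V5 and His tags allow detection and purification. It belongs to a collection used to map pairwise extracellular interactions among Arabidopsis LRR receptor kinases.
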