Addgene plasmid #115033: SRF8 B8_pECIA2
Purpose: Bait vector SRF8 B8_pECIA2 should be used with prey vector SRF8 B8_pECIA14.
Depositing lab: Youssef Belkhadir. Depositing organization: Gregor Mendel Institute of Molecular Plant Biology. Publication: An extracellular network of Arabidopsis leucine-rich repeat receptor kinases. Smakowska-Luzan E, Mott GA, Parys K, Stegmann M, Howton TC, Layeghifard M, Neuhold J, Lehner A, Kong J, Grunwald K, Weinberger N, Satbhai SB, Mayer D, Busch W, Madalinski M, Stolt-Bergner P, Provart NJ, Mukhtar MS, Zipfel C, Desveaux D, Guttman DS, Belkhadir Y. Nature. 2018 Jan 18;553(7688):342-346. doi: 10.1038/nature25184. Epub 2018 Jan 10. PubMed 29320478.
Backbone
  Vector backbone: pECIA2
  Backbone manufacturer: Chris Garcia (Addgene plasmid # 47032)
  Vector type: Insect Expression
Growth in bacteria
  Bacterial resistance: Ampicillin, 100 μg/mL
  Growth temperature: 37°C
  Growth strain: DH5alpha
  Copy number: High Copy
Gene/Insert
  Gene/Insert name: AT4G22130
  Species: A. thaliana (mustard weed)
  Promoter: Metallothionein (Copper-Inducible)
  Tag / fusion protein: Fc, V5 and hexahistidine tags (C terminal on backbone)
  Cloning method: Ligation Independent Cloning
Terms and licenses: Academic/Nonprofit Terms; Industry Terms: Not Available to Industry
Depositor comments: Plasmid for secreted expression in Drosophila cell culture by induction via CuSO4. Insert is an extracellular domain of indicated LRR-RK, C-terminally tagged with Fc, V5 and hexahistidine tags. Insert Protein Sequence: DPSDVQALQVLYTSLNSPSQLTNWKNGGGDPCGESWKGITCEGSAVVTIDISDLGVSGTLGYLLSDLKSLRKLDVSGNSIHDTLPYQLPPNLTSLNLARNNLSGNLPYSISAMGSLSYMNVSGNSLTMSIGDIFADHKSLATLDLSHNNFSGDLPSSLSTVSTLSVLYVQNNQLTGSIDVLSGLPLKTLNVANNHFNGSIPKELSSIQTLIYDGNSFDNVPASPQPERPGKKETPSGSKKPKIGSEEKSSDSG
How to cite: SRF8 B8_pECIA2 was a gift from Youssef Belkhadir (Addgene plasmid # 115033 ; http://n2t.net/addgene:115033 ; RRID:Addgene_115033)
